>Addgene plasmid #51830 | STIM1-bio-His | depositor full sequence | sequence record 79666 | STIM1-bio-His sequence 7277 bps
GTCGACCTCCATCACGGCCTATAAGAGTGAGGGGGAGTCAGCGGAGTTCTCCTTCCCACTCAACCTTGGA
GAGGAAAGCCTGCAGGGAGAGTTGAGATGGAAGGCAGAGAAGGCTCCTTCTTCCCAGTCCTGGATCACCT
TCTCCCTAAAGAACCAAAAGGTGTCTGTGCAGAAGTCTACTAGCAACCCCAAGTTCCAGCTGTCCGAAAC
GCTCCCACTCACCCTTCAGATACCCCAGGTCTCCCTTCAGTTTGCTGGTTCTGGCAACCTGACCCTGACT
CTGGACAGAGGGATACTGTATCAGGAAGTGAACCTGGTGGTGATGAAAGTGACTCAGCCCGACAGCAACA
CTTTGACCTGTGAGGTGATGGGACCCACCTCACCCAAGATGAGACTGATCTTGAAGCAGGAGAATCAGGA
GGCCAGGGTCTCCAGGCAGGAGAAAGTGATTCAAGTGCAGGCCCCTGAAGCAGGGGTGTGGCAATGTCTA
CTGAGTGAAGGTGAAGAGGTCAAGATGGACTCCAAGATCCAGGTTTTATCCAAAGGGTTGAATTCCGGCA
GCCTGCACCACATCCTGGACGCCCAGAAGATGCTGTGGAACCACAGGGACAGGAACCTGCCTCCTCTGGC
CCCTCTGGGCCCCCACCACCATCACCACCATTGAGTCTAGACACGTGATTAATTAAGGATCCCCCGACCT
CGACCTCTGGCTAATAAAGGAAATTTATTTTCATTGCAATAGTGTGTTGGAATTTTTTGTGTCTCTCACT
CGGAAGGACATATGGGAGGGCAAATCATTTGGTCGAGATCCCTCGGAGATCTCTAGCTAGAGGATCGATC
CCCGCCCCGGACGAACTAAACCTGACTACGACATCTCTGCCCCTTCTTCGCGGGGCAGTGCATGTAATCC
CTTCAGTTGGTTGGTACAACTTGCCAACTGGGCCCTGTTCCACATGTGACACGGGGGGGGACCAAACACA
AAGGGGTTCTCTGACTGTAGTTGACATCCTTATAAATGGATGTGCACATTTGCCAACACTGAGTGGCTTT
CATCCTGGAGCAGACTTTGCAGTCTGTGGACTGCAACACAACATTGCCTTTATGTGTAACTCTTGGCTGA
AGCTCTTACACCAATGCTGGGGGACATGTACCTCCCAGGGGCCCAGGAAGACTACGGGAGGCTACACCAA
CGTCAATCAGAGGGGCCTGTGTAGCTACCGATAAGCGGACCCTCAAGAGGGCATTAGCAATAGTGTTTAT
AAGGCCCCCTTGTTAACCCTAAACGGGTAGCATATGCTTCCCGGGTAGTAGTATATACTATCCAGACTAA
CCCTAATTCAATAGCATATGTTACCCAACGGGAAGCATATGCTATCGAATTAGGGTTAGTAAAAGGGTCC
TAAGGAACAGCGATATCTCCCACCCCATGAGCTGTCACGGTTTTATTTACATGGGGTCAGGATTCCACGA
GGGTAGTGAACCATTTTAGTCACAAGGGCAGTGGCTGAAGATCAAGGAGCGGGCAGTGAACTCTCCTGAA
TCTTCGCCTGCTTCTTCATTCTCCTTCGTTTAGCTAATAGAATAACTGCTGAGTTGTGAACAGTAAGGTG
TATGTGAGGTGCTCGAAAACAAGGTTTCAGGTGACGCCCCCAGAATAAAATTTGGACGGGGGGTTCAGTG
GTGGCATTGTGCTATGACACCAATATAACCCTCACAAACCCCTTGGGCAATAAATACTAGTGTAGGAATG
AAACATTCTGAATATCTTTAACAATAGAAATCCATGGGGTGGGGACAAGCCGTAAAGACTGGATGTCCAT
CTCACACGAATTTATGGCTATGGGCAACACATAATCCTAGTGCAATATGATACTGGGGTTATTAAGATGT
GTCCCAGGCAGGGACCAAGACAGGTGAACCATGTTGTTACACTCTATTTGTAACAAGGGGAAAGAGAGTG
GACGCCGACAGCAGCGGACTCCACTGGTTGTCTCTAACACCCCCGAAAATTAAACGGGGCTCCACGCCAA
TGGGGCCCATAAACAAAGACAAGTGGCCACTCTTTTTTTTGAAATTGTGGAGTGGGGGCACGCGTCAGCC
CCCACACGCCGCCCTGCGGTTTTGGACTGTAAAATAAGGGTGTAATAACTTGGCTGATTGTAACCCCGCT
AACCACTGCGGTCAAACCACTTGCCCACAAAACCACTAATGGCACCCCGGGGAATACCTGCATAAGTAGG
TGGGCGGGCCAAGATAGGGGCGCGATTGCTGCGATCTGGAGGACAAATTACACACACTTGCGCCTGAGCG
CCAAGCACAGGGTTGTTGGTCCTCATATTCACGAGGTCGCTGAGAGCACGGTGGGCTAATGTTGCCATGG
GTAGCATATACTACCCAAATATCTGGATAGCATATGCTATCCTAATCTATATCTGGGTAGCATAGGCTAT
CCTAATCTATATCTGGGTAGCATATGCTATCCTAATCTATATCTGGGTAGTATATGCTATCCTAATTTAT
ATCTGGGTAGCATAGGCTATCCTAATCTATATCTGGGTAGCATATGCTATCCTAATCTATATCTGGGTAG
TATATGCTATCCTAATCTGTATCCGGGTAGCATATGCTATCCTAATAGAGATTAGGGTAGTATATGCTAT
CCTAATTTATATCTGGGTAGCATATACTACCCAAATATCTGGATAGCATATGCTATCCTAATCTATATCT
GGGTAGCATATGCTATCCTAATCTATATCTGGGTAGCATAGGCTATCCTAATCTATATCTGGGTAGCATA
TGCTATCCTAATCTATATCTGGGTAGTATATGCTATCCTAATTTATATCTGGGTAGCATAGGCTATCCTA
ATCTATATCTGGGTAGCATATGCTATCCTAATCTATATCTGGGTAGTATATGCTATCCTAATCTGTATCC
GGGTAGCATATGCTATCCTCATGATAAGCTGTCAAACATGAGAATTTTCTTGAAGACGAAAGGGCCTCGT
GATACGCCTATTTTTATAGGTTAATGTCATGATAATAATGGTTTCTTAGACGTCAGGTGGCACTTTTCGG
GGAAATGTGCGCGGAACCCCTATTTGTTTATTTTTCTAAATACATTCAAATATGTATCCGCTCATGAGAC
AATAACCCTGATAAATGCTTCAATAATATTGAAAAAGGAAGAGTATGAGTATTCAACATTTCCGTGTCGC
CCTTATTCCCTTTTTTGCGGCATTTTGCCTTCCTGTTTTTGCTCACCCAGAAACGCTGGTGAAAGTAAAA
GATGCTGAAGATCAGTTGGGTGCACGAGTGGGTTACATCGAACTGGATCTCAACAGCGGTAAGATCCTTG
AGAGTTTTCGCCCCGAAGAACGTTTTCCAATGATGAGCACTTTTAAAGTTCTGCTATGTGGCGCGGTATT
ATCCCGTGTTGACGCCGGGCAAGAGCAACTCGGTCGCCGCATACACTATTCTCAGAATGACTTGGTTGAG
TACTCACCAGTCACAGAAAAGCATCTTACGGATGGCATGACAGTAAGAGAATTATGCAGTGCTGCCATAA
CCATGAGTGATAACACTGCGGCCAACTTACTTCTGACAACGATCGGAGGACCGAAGGAGCTAACCGCTTT
TTTGCACAACATGGGGGATCATGTAACTCGCCTTGATCGTTGGGAACCGGAGCTGAATGAAGCCATACCA
AACGACGAGCGTGACACCACGATGCCTGCAGCAATGGCAACAACGTTGCGCAAACTATTAACTGGCGAAC
TACTTACTCTAGCTTCCCGGCAACAATTAATAGACTGGATGGAGGCGGATAAAGTTGCAGGACCACTTCT
GCGCTCGGCCCTTCCGGCTGGCTGGTTTATTGCTGATAAATCTGGAGCCGGTGAGCGTGGGTCTCGCGGT
ATCATTGCAGCACTGGGGCCAGATGGTAAGCCCTCCCGTATCGTAGTTATCTACACGACGGGGAGTCAGG
CAACTATGGATGAACGAAATAGACAGATCGCTGAGATAGGTGCCTCACTGATTAAGCATTGGTAACTGTC
AGACCAAGTTTACTCATATATACTTTAGATTGATTTAAAACTTCATTTTTAATTTAAAAGGATCTAGGTG
AAGATCCTTTTTGATAATCTCATGACCAAAATCCCTTAACGTGAGTTTTCGTTCCACTGAGCGTCAGACC
CCGTAGAAAAGATCAAAGGATCTTCTTGAGATCCTTTTTTTCTGCGCGTAATCTGCTGCTTGCAAACAAA
AAAACCACCGCTACCAGCGGTGGTTTGTTTGCCGGATCAAGAGCTACCAACTCTTTTTCCGAAGGTAACT
GGCTTCAGCAGAGCGCAGATACCAAATACTGTTCTTCTAGTGTAGCCGTAGTTAGGCCACCACTTCAAGA
ACTCTGTAGCACCGCCTACATACCTCGCTCTGCTAATCCTGTTACCAGTGGCTGCTGCCAGTGGCGATAA
GTCGTGTCTTACCGGGTTGGACTCAAGACGATAGTTACCGGATAAGGCGCAGCGGTCGGGCTGAACGGGG
GGTTCGTGCACACAGCCCAGCTTGGAGCGAACGACCTACACCGAACTGAGATACCTACAGCGTGAGCTAT
GAGAAAGCGCCACGCTTCCCGAAGGGAGAAAGGCGGACAGGTATCCGGTAAGCGGCAGGGTCGGAACAGG
AGAGCGCACGAGGGAGCTTCCAGGGGGAAACGCCTGGTATCTTTATAGTCCTGTCGGGTTTCGCCACCTC
TGACTTGAGCGTCGATTTTTGTGATGCTCGTCAGGGGGGCGGAGCCTATGGAAAAACGCCAGCAACGCGG
CCTTTTTACGGTTCCTGGCCTTTTGCTGGCCTTTTGCTCACATGTTCTTTCCTGCGTTATCCCCTGATTC
TGTGGATAACCGTATTACCGCCTTTGAGTGAGCTGATACCGCTCGCCGCAGCCGAACGACCGAGCGCAGC
GAGTCAGTGAGCGAGGAAGCGGAAGAGCGCCCAATACGCAAACCGCCTCTCCCCGCGCGTTGGCCGATTC
ATTAATGCAGCTGGCACGACAGGTTTCCCGACTGGAAAGCGGGCAGTGAGCGCAACGCAATTAATGTGAG
TTAGCTCACTCATTAGGCACCCCAGGCTTTACACTTTATGCTTCCGGCTCGTATGTTGTGTGGAATTGTG
AGCGGATAACAATTTCACACAGGAAACAGCTATGACCATGATTACGCCAAGCTCTAGCTAGAGGTCGACC
AATTCTCATGTTTGACAGCTTATCATCGCAGATCCGGGCAACGTTGTTGCCATTGCTGCAGGCGCAGAAC
TGGTAGGTATGGAAGATCTATACATTGAATCAATATTGGCAATTAGCCATATTAGTCATTGGTTATATAG
CATAAATCAATATTGGCTATTGGCCATTGCATACGTTGTATCTATATCATAATATGTACATTTATATTGG
CTCATGTCCAATATGACCGCCATGTTGACATTGATTATTGACTAGTTATTAATAGTAATCAATTACGGGG
TCATTAGTTCATAGCCCATATATGGAGTTCCGCGTTACATAACTTACGGTAAATGGCCCGCCTGGCTGAC
CGCCCAACGACCCCCGCCCATTGACGTCAATAATGACGTATGTTCCCATAGTAACGCCAATAGGGACTTT
CCATTGACGTCAATGGGTGGAGTATTTACGGTAAACTGCCCACTTGGCAGTACATCAAGTGTATCATATG
CCAAGTCCGCCCCCTATTGACGTCAATGACGGTAAATGGCCCGCCTGGCATTATGCCCAGTACATGACCT
TACGGGACTTTCCTACTTGGCAGTACATCTACGTATTAGTCATCGCTATTACCATGGTGATGCGGTTTTG
GCAGTACACCAATGGGCGTGGATAGCGGTTTGACTCACGGGGATTTCCAAGTCTCCACCCCATTGACGTC
AATGGGAGTTTGTTTTGGCACCAAAATCAACGGGACTTTCCAAAATGTCGTAATAACCCCGCCCCGTTGA
CGCAAATGGGCGGTAGGCGTGTACGGTGGGAGGTCTATATAAGCAGAGCTCGTTTAGTGAACCGTCAGAT
CCTCACTCTCTTCCGCATCGCTGTCTGCGAGGGCCAGCTGTTGGGCTCGCGGTTGAGGACAAACTCTTCG
CGGTCTTTCCAGTACTCTTGGATCGGAAACCCGTCGGCCTCCGAACGGTACTCCGCCACCGAGGGACCTG
AGCGAGTCCGCATCGACCGGATCGGAAAACCTCTCGAGAAAGGCGTCTAACCAGTCACAGTCGCAAGGTA
GGCTGAGCACCGTGGCGGGCGGCAGCGGGTGGCGGTCGGGGTTGTTTCTGGCGGAGGTGCTGCTGATGAT
GTAATTAAAGTAGGCGGTCTTGAGACGGCGGATGGTCGAGGTGAGGTGTGGCAGGCTTGAGATCCAGCTG
TTGGGGTGAGTACTCCCTCTCAAAAGCGGGCATTACTTCTGCGCTAAGATTGTCAGTTTCCAAAAACGAG
GAGGATTTGATATTCACCTGGCCCGATCTGGCCATACACTTGAGTGACAATGACATCCACTTTGCCTTTC
TCTCCACAGGTGTCCACTCCCAGGTCCAAGTTTAAACTGCGGCCGCCACCATGGACGTGTGCGTGAGACT
GGCCCTGTGGCTGCTGTGGGGACTGCTGCTGCACCAGGGCCAGAGCCTGAGCCACAGCCACAGCGAGAAG
GCCACAGGCACCAGCAGCGGCGCCAACAGCGAGGAAAGCACAGCCGCCGAGTTCTGCCGGATCGACAAGC
CCCTGTGCCACTCCGAGGACGAGAAGCTGTCCTTCGAGGCCGTGCGGAACATCCACAAGCTGATGGACGA
CGACGCCAACGGCGACGTGGACGTGGAGGAAAGCGACGAGTTCCTGCGGGAGGATCTGAACTACCACGAC
CCCACCGTGAAGCACAGCACCTTCCACGGCGAGGACAAGCTGATCAGCGTGGAGGACCTGTGGAAGGCCT
GGAAGTCCAGCGAGGTGTACAACTGGACCGTGGACGAGGTGGTGCAGTGGCTGATCACCTACGTGGAGCT
GCCCCAGTACGAGGAAACCTTCCGGAAGCTGCAGCTGTCTGGCCACGCCATGCCTAGACTGGCCGTGACC
AACACCACCATGACCGGCACCGTGCTGAAGATGACCGACCGGTCCCACCGGCAGAAACTGCAGCTGAAGG
CCCTGGACACCGTGCTGTTCGGCCCACCCCTGCTGACCCGGCACAATCATCTGAAAGACGGCGCGCC
Features (pLannotate 1.2.2; 19 found; start..end, strand, type, name):
    713..768     +  polyA_signal   β-globin poly(A) signal: rabbit β-globin polyadenylation signal (Gil and Proudfoot, 1987)
   1282..2963    -  rep_origin     oriP (fragment): Epstein-Barr virus oriP replication origin (Yates et al., 2000)
   3090..3194    +  promoter       AmpR promoter: bla
   3195..4055    +  CDS            AmpR: β-lactamase; bla; confers resistance to ampicillin, carbenicillin, and related antibiotics
   4226..4814    +  rep_origin     ori: high-copy-number ColE1/pMB1/pBR322/pUC origin of replication
   4997..5089    +  CDS            lacI (fragment): lac repressor; lacI; The lac repressor binds to the lac operator to inhibit transcription in E. coli. This inhibition can be relieved by adding lactose or isopropyl-β-D-thiogalactopyranoside (IPTG).
   5102..5123    +  protein_bind   CAP binding site: CAP binding activates transcription in the presence of cAMP. E. coli catabolite activator protein
   5138..5168    +  promoter       lac promoter: promoter for the E. coli lac operon
   5176..5192    +  protein_bind   lac operator: The lac repressor binds to the lac operator to inhibit transcription in E. coli. This inhibition can be relieved by adding lactose or isopropyl-β-D-thiogalactopyranoside (IPTG). lac repressor encoded by lacI
   5262..5278    +  promoter       tet promoter (fragment): E. coli promoter for tetracycline efflux protein gene
   5288..5313    -  CDS            bla(M) (fragment): β-lactamase lacking the signal sequence; bla(M); allows cytosolic expression of β-lactamase
   5487..5866    +  enhancer       CMV enhancer: human cytomegalovirus immediate early enhancer
   5868..6067    +  promoter       CMV promoter: human cytomegalovirus (CMV) immediate early promoter
   6135..6173    +  misc_feature   Ad SA (fragment): adenovirus major late transcript splice acceptor (Friedrich and Soriano, 1991)
   6206..6415    -  CDS            PTP (fragment): TERM_ADE02 - Experimental evidence at protein level: Swiss-Prot protein existence level 1. Protein covalently bound to the viral DNA that acts as a primer for viral genomic replication by DNA strand displacement. Assembles on the viral origin of replication in an initiation complex with viral polymerase, DBP, host NFIA and host POU2F1/OCT1. During initiation, the polymerase covalently couples the first dCTP with Ser- 580 of pTP. The terminal protein stimulates the template activity over 20 fold compared to protein-free templates. Neo-synthesized viral genomes are linked to two preterminal prot
   6446..6535    +  intron         chimeric intron (fragment): chimera between introns from adenovirus and immunoglobulin heavy chain genes
   6554..6600    +  CDS            IgH signal sequence (fragment): signal sequence from the mouse immunoglobulin heavy chain variable region
   6631..7269    +  CDS            STIM1 (fragment): STIM1_HUMAN - Also known as GOK From Homo sapiens (Human).
   7270..553     +  CDS            Cd4 (fragment) (across the origin): CD4_RAT - Experimental evidence at protein level: Swiss-Prot protein existence level 1. Integral membrane glycoprotein that plays an essential role in the immune response and serves multiple functions in responses against both external and internal offenses. In T-cells, functions primarily as a coreceptor for MHC class II molecule:peptide complex. The antigens presented by class II peptides are derived from extracellular proteins while class I peptides are derived from cytosolic proteins. Interacts simultaneously with the T-cell receptor (TCR) and the MHC class II presented by antigen presenti
