[The description below was written by a language model from this plasmid's Addgene catalogue record and pLannotate feature annotations shown in this document.]
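Description:
STIM1-bio-His is a mammalian expression plasmid built on the pTT3 backbone for producing the extracellular region of human STIM1 (stromal interaction molecule 1) as a soluble, secreted recombinant protein. It is propagated in E. coli as a high-copy plasmid through a ColE1/pUC-type origin and selected with ampicillin via the β-lactamase gene. The backbone also carries a fragment of the Epstein-Barr virus oriP, which supports episomal maintenance and higher transient yields in cell lines that express EBNA1. Residual lac regulatory sequences and other small fragments annotated in the table appear to be backbone remnants rather than functional parts of the payload.

Expression is driven by the CMV immediate-early enhancer and promoter. This is followed by adenovirus-derived leader and splice sequences with a chimeric intron fragment, which improve transcript processing; the "PTP" hit on the opposite strand probably reflects this adenoviral leader region rather than a real coding sequence. The chemically synthesised STIM1 ectodomain insert of about 0.66 kb sits between retained NotI and AscI sites. A short fragment resembling an immunoglobulin heavy chain signal sequence is annotated just upstream, although the record does not say which signal peptide directs secretion. The insert is fused in frame at its C terminus to rat CD4 domains 3 and 4, then to a peptide substrate for enzymatic biotinylation, a linker and a His tag. The transcript ends at a rabbit β-globin polyadenylation signal.

The CD4 domains provide a common antibody epitope and spacer. The biotin acceptor allows oriented capture on streptavidin surfaces, and the His tag permits metal-affinity purification. The plasmid belongs to a collection of platelet receptor ectodomains used to build protein microarrays and screen for extracellular receptor–ligand interactions.
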