Addgene plasmid #51830: STIM1-bio-His
Purpose: Expresses full-length Stromal interaction molecule 1 precursor ectodomain in mammalian cells. C-terminal rat Cd4d3+4 tag, biotinylation sequence and His tag.
Depositing lab: Gavin Wright. Depositing organization: Wellcome Sanger Institute. Publication: A human platelet receptor protein microarray identifies FcepsilonR1alpha as an activating PEAR1 ligand. Sun Y, Vandenbriele C, Kauskot A, Verhamme P, Hoylaerts MF, Wright GJ. Mol Cell Proteomics. 2015 Feb 23. pii: mcp.M114.046946. 10.1074/mcp.M114.046946 PubMed 25713122.
Backbone
  Vector backbone: pTT3
  Backbone manufacturer: Yves Durocher, NRC
  Backbone size w/o insert (bp): 6618
  Total vector size (bp): 7277
  Modifications to backbone: Rat CD4 d3+4, enzymatic biotinylation sequence, linker and His tag (CD4d3+4-BioLHis).
  Vector type: Mammalian Expression
Growth in bacteria
  Bacterial resistance: Ampicillin, 100 μg/mL
  Growth temperature: 37°C
  Growth strain: Top10
  Copy number: High Copy
Gene/Insert
  Gene/Insert name: STIM1 (alt name: Stromal interaction molecule 1 precursor)
  Species: H. sapiens (human)
  Insert size (bp): 659
  Entrez Gene: STIM1 (a.k.a. D11S4896E, GOK, IMD10, STRMK, TAM, TAM1)
  Promoter: CMV
  Tag / fusion protein: rat CD4 d3+4 (C terminal on backbone); enzymatic biotinylation sequence (C terminal on backbone); His tag (C terminal on backbone)
  Cloning method: Restriction Enzyme; 5′ cloning site NotI (not destroyed); 3′ cloning site AscI (not destroyed)
  Sequencing primers: 5′ CMV-fwd
Resource information
  A portion of this plasmid was derived from a plasmid made by: Insert was chemically synthesised.
Terms and licenses: Academic/Nonprofit Terms; Industry Terms: Not Available to Industry
Depositor comments: Article ref 46
How to cite: STIM1-bio-His was a gift from Gavin Wright (Addgene plasmid # 51830 ; http://n2t.net/addgene:51830 ; RRID:Addgene_51830)
