>Addgene plasmid #51830 | STIM1-bio-His | addgene partial sequence | sequence record 94404 | pMT2-F 5'-TTGCCTTTCTCTCCACAGGT-3'
ACTGCGGCCGCCACCATGGACGTGTGCGTGAGACTGGCCCTGTGGCTGCTGTGGGGACTGCTGCTGCACC
AGGGCCAGAGCCTGAGCCACAGCCACAGCGAGAAGGCCACAGGCACCAGCAGCGGCGCCAACAGCGAGGA
AAGCACAGCCGCCGAGTTCTGCCGGATCGACAAGCCCCTGTGCCACTCCGAGGACGAGAAGCTGTCCTTC
GAGGCCGTGCGGAACATCCACAAGCTGATGGACGACGACGCCAACGGCGACGTGGACGTGGAGGAAAGCG
ACGAGTTCCTGCGGGAGGATCTGAACTACCACGACCCCACCGTGAAGCACAGCACCTTCCACGGCGAGGA
CAAGCTGATCAGCGTGGAGGACCTGTGGAAGGCCTGGAAGTCCAGCGAGGTGTACAACTGGACCGTGGAC
GAGGTGGTGCAGTGGCTGATCACCTACGTGGAGCTGCCCCAGTACGAGGAAACCTTCCGGAAGCTGCAGC
TGTCTGGCCACGCCATGCCTAGACTGGCCGTGACCAACACCACCATGACCGGCACCGTGCTGAAGATGAC
CGACCGGTCCCACCGGCAGAAACTGCAGCTGAAGGCCCTGGACACCGTGCTGTTCGGCCCACCCCTGCTG
ACCCGGCACAATCATCTGAAAGACGGCGCGCCGTCGACCTCCATCACGGCCTATAAGAGTGAGGGGGAGT
CAGCGGAGTTCTCCTTCCCACTCAACCTTGGAGAGGAAAGCCTGCAGGGAGAGTTGAGATGGAAGGCAGA
GAAGGCTCCTTCTTCCCAGTCCTGGATCACCTTCTCCCTAAAGAACCAA
