>Addgene plasmid #51830 | STIM1-bio-His | addgene partial sequence | sequence record 94681 | rb_glob_PA_term-R 5'-CCCATATGTCCTTCCGAGTG-3'
AATAAATTTCCTTTATTAGCCAGAGGTCGAGGTCGGGGGATCCTTAATTAATCACGTGTCTAGACTCAAT
GGTGGTGATGGTGGTGGGGGCCCAGAGGGGCCAGAGGAGGCAGGTTCCTGTCCCTGTGGTTCCACAGCAT
CTTCTGGGCGTCCAGGATGTGGTGCAGGCTGCCGGAATTCAACCCTTTGGATAAAACCTGGATCTTGGAG
TCCATCTTGACCTCTTCACCTTCACTCAGTAGACATTGCCACACCCCTGCTTCAGGGGCCTGCACTTGAA
TCACTTTCTCCTGCCTGGAGACCCTGGCCTCCTGATTCTCCTGCTTCAAGATCAGTCTCATCTTGGGTGA
GGTGGGTCCCATCACCTCACAGGTCAAAGTGTTGCTGTCGGGCTGAGTCACTTTCATCACCACCAGGTTC
ACTTCCTGATACAGTATCCCTCTGTCCAGAGTCAGGGTCAGGTTGCCAGAACCAGCAAACTGAAGGGAGA
CCTGGGGTATCTGAAGGGTGAGTGGGAGCGTTTCGGACAGCTGGAACTTGGGGTTGCTAGTAGACTTCTG
CACAGACACCTTTTGGTTCTTTAGGGAGAAGGTGATCCAGGACTGGGAAGAAGGAGCCTTCTCTGCCTTC
CATCTCAACTCTCCCTGCAGGCTTTCCTCTCCAAGGTTGAGTGGGAAGGAGAACTCCGCTGACTCCCCCT
CACTCTTATAGGCCGTGATGGAGGTCGACGGCGCGCCGTCTTTCAGATGATTGTGCCGGGTCAGCAGGGG
TGGGCCGAACAGCACGGTGTCCAGGGCCTTCAGCTGCAGTTTCTGCCGGTGGGACCGGTCGGTCATCTTC
AGCACGGTGCCGGTCATGGTGGTGTT
